>Addgene plasmid #147164 | pAc5.1B-lambdaN-HA-DmGW182-12xmut_1-1115_P | depositor full sequence | sequence record 289611 | Full Sequence
CTTCAAGGAATTAATTCTATATTCTAAAAACACAAATGATACTTCTAAAAAAAATCATGAATGGCATCAA
CTCTGAATCAAATCTTTGCAGATGCACCTACTTCTCATTTCCACTGTCACATCATTTTTCCAGATCTCGC
TGCCTGTTATGTGGCCCACAAACCAAGACACGTTTTATGGCCATTAAAGCTGGCTGATCGTCGCCAAACA
CCAAATACATATCAATATGTACATTCGAGAAAGAAGCGATCAAAGAAGCGTCTTCGGGCGAGTAGGAGAA
TGCGGAGGAGAAGGAGAACGAGCTGATCTAGTATCTCTCCACAATCCAATGCCAACTGACCAACTGGCCA
TATTCGGAGCAATTTGAAGCCAATTTCCATCGCCTGGCGATCGCTCCATTCTTGGCTATATGTTTTTCAC
CGTTCCCGGGGCCATTTTCAAAGACTCGTCGGTAAGATAAGATTGTGTCACTCGCTGTCTCTCTTCATTT
GTCGAAGAATGCTGAGGAATTTCGCGATGACGTCGGCGAGTATTTTGAAGAATGAGAATAATTTGTATTT
ATACGAAAATCAGTTAGTGGAATTTTCTACAAAAACATGTTATCTATAGATAATTTTGTTGCAAAATATG
TTGACTATGACAAAGATTGTATGTATATACCTTTAATGTATTCTCATTTTCTTATGTATTTATAATGGCA
ATGATGATACTGATGATATTTTAAGATGATGCCAGACCACAGGCTGATTTCTGCGTCTTTTGCCGAACGC
AGTGCATGTGCGGTTGTTGTTTTTTGGAATAGTTTCAATTTTCGGACTGTCCGCTTTGATTTCAGTTTCT
TGGCTTATTCAAAAAGCAAAGTAAAGCCAAAAAAGCGAGATGGCAATACCAAATGCGGCAAAACGGTAGT
GGAAGGAAAGGGGTGCGGGGCAGCGGAAGGAAGGGTGGGGCGGGGCGTGGCGGGGTCTGTGGCTGGGCGC
GACGTCACCGACGTTGGAGCCACTCCTTTGACCATGTGTGCGTGTGTGTATTATTCGTGTCTCGCCACTC
GCCGGTTGTTTTTTTCTTTTTATCTCGCTCTCTCTAGCGCCATCTCGTACGCATGCTCAACGCACCGCAT
GTTGCCGTGTCCTTTATGCGTCATTTTGGCTCGAAATAGGCAATTATTTAAACAAAGATTAGTCAACGAA
AACGCTAAAATAAATAAGTCTACAATATGGTTACTTATTGCCATGTGTGTGCAGCCAACGATAGCAACAA
AAGCAACAACACAGTGGCTTTCCCTCTTTCACTTTTTGTTTGCAAGCGCGTGCGAGCAAGACGGCACGAC
CGGCAAACGCAATTACGCTGACAAAGAGCAGACGAAGTTTTGGCCGAAAAACATCAAGGCGCCTGATACG
AATGCATTTGCAATAACAATTGCGATATTTAATATTGTTTATGAAGCTGTTTGACTTCAAAACACACAAA
AAAAAAAATAAAACAAATTATTTGAAAGAGAATTAGGAATCGGACAGCTTATCGTTACGGGCTAACAGCA
CACCGAGACGAAATAGCTTACCTGACGTCACAGCCTCTGGAAGAACTGCCGCCAAGCAGAGAGAGAGAGA
AAAAGAGGGAGAGCAGCTTAGACCGCATGTGCTTGTGTGTGAGGCGTCTCTCTCTTCGTCTCCTGTTTGC
GCAAACGCATAGACTGCACTGAGAAAATCGATTACCTATTTTTTATGAATGAATATTTGCACTATTACTA
TTCAAAACTATTAAGATAGCAATCACATTCAATAGCCAAATACTATACCACCTGAGCGATGCAACGAAAT
GATCAATTTGAGCAAAAATGCTGCATATTTAGGACGGCATCATTATAGAAATGCTTCTTGCTGTGTACTT
TTCTCTCGTCTGGCAGCTGTTTCGCCGTTATTGTTAAAACCGGCTTAAGTTAGGTGTGTTTTCTACGACT
AGTGATGCCCCTACTAGAAGATGTGTGTTGCACAAATGTCCCTGAATAACCAATTTGAAGTGCAGATAGC
AGTAAACGTAAGCTAATATGAATATTATTTAACTGTAATGTTTTAATATCGCTGGACATTACTAATAAAC
CCACTATAAACACATGTACATATGTATGTTTTGGCATACAATGAGTAGTTGGGGAAAAAATGTGTAAAAG
CACCGTGACCATCACAGCATAAAGATAACCAGCTGAAGTATCGAATATGAGTAACCCCCAAATTGAATCA
CATGCCGCAACTGATAGGACCCATGGAAGTACACTCTTCATGGCGATATACAAGACACACACAAGCACGA
ACACCCAGTTGCGGAGGAAATTCTCCGTAAATGAAAACCCAATCGGCGAACAATTCATACCCATATATGG
TAAAAGTTTTGAACGCGACTTGAGAGCGGAGAGCATTGCGGCTGATAAGGTTTTAGCGCTAAGCGGGCTT
TATAAAACGGGCTGCGGGACCAGTTTTCATATCACTACCGTTTGAGTTCTTGTGCTGTGTGGATACTCCT
CCCGACACAAAGCCGCTCCATCAGCCAGCAGTCGTCTAATCCAGAGACCCCGGATCGGGGTACCAACATG
GACGCACAAACACGACGACGTGAGCGTCGCGCTGAGAAACAAGCTCAATGGAAAGCTGCAAACGGTGGAT
CTCCTCCACATATGGCTTACCCATACGATGTTCCAGATTACGCTCCTCCAAGCTTGAATTCTGCAGATAT
CCAGCACAGTGGCGGCCGCATGCGTGAAGCCCTTTTTTCCCAAGATGCCGCGGCCTGTCAGCATGTTAAC
CAGGATACTAATTGGGAAGTTCCCAGTTCGCCAGAACCAGCCAATAAGGATGCACCCGGTCCACCAATGT
GGAAGCCAAGCATTAACAATGGTACTGATCTTTGGGAGTCCAATTTGAGAAACGGAGGTCAGCCGGCCGC
ACAGCAAGTTCCAAAGCCGTCGGCGGCTCATACACCATCCTCTAACTTAGGTGGAACAGCAGCTGAGGAC
GACGATGGCGCCGATAGTAGTAGTGTGTGGACTGGAGGAGCTGTTAGCAACGCGGGATCCGGAGCTGCAG
TGGGAGTAAACCAAGCCGGAGTTAATGTCGGTCCAGGCGGTGTTGTTTCGTCTGGCGGACCTCAGGCGGC
ACAAGGTGTCGTTGGCGTCGGACTTGGATCAACTGGAGGTAACGGGTCAAGCAATATAACTGGATCGTCT
GGAGTCGCAACAGGTAGTAGCGGAAACTCCAGCAACGCTGGTAACGCTGCGGCAGACCCTCGTGAAATAC
GCCCTTTGGGAGTTGGTGGCTCCATGGATATTCGAAATGTTGAACATCGCGGCGGTAACGGTTCTGGAGC
AACTTCGAGCGATCCACGAGACATTCGCATGATCGATCCGCGTGACCCTATTCGAGGAGATCCCCGTGGA
ATATCTGGTCGTCTTAATGGGACCTCTGAAATGGCCGCTCATCATCCACAAATGTCCCATAACCAGTTGC
AAGGTATCAACAAAATGGTTGGTCAAAGTGTAGCAACTGCCAGCACCAGTGTCGGAACATCTGGCTCGGG
CATCGGTCCTGGAGGTCCCGGTCCTAGTACAGTATCAGGCAATATCCCAACACAGGCGGCGCCTGCTCAA
CCGGTAAGCGTTGGTGTAAGTGGTCCCAAAGACATGTCAAAACAGATAAGTGCAGCGGAGGAACCATCAC
CACCGCCTCAGCGTCGCAGTATTCCTAACTACGATGATGGTACATCGTTGGCGGCTCAGCAAACTCGTGT
TCCCGCTGCAAGCGGTCACTGGAAAGACATGACTGATTCGATAGGTCGTAGTAGTCATCTCATGCGTGGC
CAAAGCCAAACGGGAGGTATAGGAATAGCCGGCGTTGGAAATAGCAATGTTCCAGTGGGAGCCAATCCAA
GTAATCCTATAAGCAGTGTAGTTGGACCTCAAGCCCGGATTCCATCTGTGGGCGGCGTACAACACAAACC
AGACGGCGGCGCTATGTGGGTGCATTCCGGCAATGTAGGTGGCAGAAATAATGTTGCTGCTGTTACTACT
GCAGCGGATGACACTCATAGCGTTAATGTCGGCGCTCCCAGCAGTGGCAGTGTATCCAGCAACAATTGGG
TTGATGACAAGTCCAACTCAACCTTGGCACAAAACTCTTGGAGCGACCCGGCCCCTGTTGGAGTTAGTGC
CGCGAATAAGCAAAGCAAACCGCCAAGCAATAGTGCTTCATCAGCTGCGAGCACTGCTGCGGGCGTGGTG
GATGGGGTTGATCTAGGATCTGAGTGGAACACGCACGGGGGGATTATTGGAAAATCTCAGCAACAACAAA
AACTAGCGGGACTTAACGTGGGAATGGTGAACGTAATTAACGCGGAGATCATTAAGCAAAGCAAGCAATA
CAGGATCCTTGTCGAGAACGGCTTTAAAAAGGAAGATGTAGAGCGGGCATTAGTGATTGCTAATATGAAC
ATCGAAGAGGCAGCCGATATGCTCCGTGCCAACTCATCCCTATCAATGGATGGTTGGCGTCGACATGATG
AGTCCCTTGGATCTTATGCCGACCACAATAGTTCAACAAGCAGCGGTGGATTTGCTGGTCGTTACCCGGT
CAACAGTGGACAACCTTCAATGTCCTTTCCTCATAATAACCTTATGAATAACATGGGAGGTACCGCTGTT
ACTGGAGGTAACAACAATACAAACATGACAGCTTTACAGGTGCAAAAGTATTTAAATCAAGGGCAACATG
GTGTCGCTGTTGGACCGCAAGCCGTTGGTAATTCTTCAGCAGTATCTGTCGGATTTGGTCAGAACACGTC
TAACGCAGCAGTGGCAGGAGCAGCCTCTGCAAATATAGCAGCAAATACAAACAACCAACCGTCTGGTCAG
CAAATTCGCATGCTAGGCCAGCAAATTCAGTTGGCCATTCATAGTGGTTTCATATCTAGTCAGATATTGA
CTCAACCGCTAACTCAAACAACCCTTAACCTTTTAAACCAACTTCTTAGCAATATTAAGCATCTCCAGGC
TGCACAGCAATCCCTTACCCGCGGGGGAAATGTCAATCCAATGGCAGTGAATGTGGCTATATCTAAATAC
AAGCAGCAAATCCAGAATTTACAGAACCAGATAAGTGCACAACAGGCTGTGTATGTAAAACAGCAAAATA
TGCAACCAACTTCACAACAACAACAGCCCCAACAACAGCAACTTCCTTCTGTTCATCTAAGTAACTCAGG
CAACGACTATTTAAGAGGTCACGATGCAATAAATAATTTGCAAAGCAACTTTTCTGAGCTCAATATTAAT
AAGCCAAGTGGATATCAAGGAGCGTCCAATCAACAATCCCGATTAAATCAGTGGAAGCTTCCAGTATTAG
ATAAGGAGATCAACTCTGACAGTACGGAATTTTCTCGTGCCCCAGGTGCAACGAAACAAAATTTGACGGC
CAACACAAGCAACATAAACTCTTTGGGTCTTCAAAACGATAGTACATGGTCAACTGGACGCAGTATTGGT
GACGGTTGGCCTGATCCCTCATCTGATAACGAGAATAAAGACTGGTCTGTTGCTCAGCCAACTTCAGCAG
CAACTGCTTACACTGATCTGGTCCAAGAGTTTGAGCCAGGCAAGCCATGGAAGGGTTCACAGATCAAAAG
CATAGAAGATGATCCCAGCATTACACCAGGAAGCGTTGCTAGATCTCCATTGTCTATTAATTCGACGCCA
AAAGATGCTGACATATTTGCCAATACCGGTAAAAATTCACCGACTGATTTACCGCCACTAAGTTTATCGT
CGTCTACATGGAGTTTTAATCCAAACCAAAATTATCCGAGTCACAGTTGGTCTGACAATAGTCAACAATG
TACCGCCACTTCGGAGCTTTGGACAAGCCCGCTAAATAAATCATCGTCTCGAGGTCCCCCGCCAGGATTG
ACTGCCAATTCAAATAAATCTGCAAATAGTAATGCGTCAACGCCAACAACTATTACCGGAGGTGCGAATG
GATGGTTACAGCCTCGAAGTGGCGGTGTTCAAACCACAAACACTAATTGGACAGGTGGTAACACCACTTG
GGGCTAATCTAGAGGGCCCGCGGTTCGAAGGTAAGCCTATCCCTAACCCTCTCCTCGGTCTCGATTCTAC
GCGTACCGGTCATCATCACCATCACCATTGAGTTTAAACCCGCTGATCAGCCTCGACTGTGCCTTCTAAG
GCCTGAGCTCGCTGATCAGCCTCGATCGAGGATCCAGACATGATAAGATACATTGATGAGTTTGGACAAA
CCACAACTAGAATGCAGTGAAAAAAATGCTTTATTTGTGAAATTTGTGATGCTATTGCTTTATTTGTAAC
CATTATAAGCTGCAATAAACAAGTTAACAACAACAATTGCATTCATTTTATGTTTCAGGTTCAGGGGGAG
GTGTGGGAGGTTTTTTAAAGCAAGTAAAACCTCTACAAATGTGGTATGGCTGATTATGATCAGTCGACCG
ATGCCCTTGAGAGCCTTCAACCCAGTCAGCTCCTTCCGGTGGGCGCGGGGCATGACTATCGTCGCCGCAC
TTATGACTGTCTTCTTTATCATGCAACTCGTAGGACAGGTGCCGGCAGCGCTCTGGGTCATTTTCGGCGA
GGACCGCTTTCGCTGGAGCGCGACGATGATCGGCCTGTCGCTTGCGGTATTCGGAATCTTGCACGCCCTC
GCTCAAGCCTTCGTCACTGGTCCCGCCACCAAACGTTTCGGCGAGAAGCAGGCCATTATCGCCGGCATGG
CGGCCGACGCGCTGGGCTACGTCTTGCTGGCGTTCGCGACGCGAGGCTGGATGGCCTTCCCCATTATGAT
TCTTCTCGCTTCCGGCGGCATCGGGATGCCCGCGTTGCAGGCCATGCTGTCCAGGCAGGTAGATGACGAC
CATCAGGGACAGCTTCAAGGATCGCTCGCGGCTCTTACCAGCCAGCAAAAGGCCAGGAACCGTAAAAAGG
CCGCGTTGCTGGCGTTTTTCCATAGGCTCCGCCCCCCTGACGAGCATCACAAAAATCGACGCTCAAGTCA
GAGGTGGCGAAACCCGACAGGACTATAAAGATACCAGGCGTTTCCCCCTGGAAGCTCCCTCGTGCGCTCT
CCTGTTCCGACCCTGCCGCTTACCGGATACCTGTCCGCCTTTCTCCCTTCGGGAAGCGTGGCGCTTTCTC
AATGCTCACGCTGTAGGTATCTCAGTTCGGTGTAGGTCGTTCGCTCCAAGCTGGGCTGTGTGCACGAACC
CCCCGTTCAGCCCGACCGCTGCGCCTTATCCGGTAACTATCGTCTTGAGTCCAACCCGGTAAGACACGAC
TTATCGCCACTGGCAGCAGCCACTGGTAACAGGATTAGCAGAGCGAGGTATGTAGGCGGTGCTACAGAGT
TCTTGAAGTGGTGGCCTAACTACGGCTACACTAGAAGGACAGTATTTGGTATCTGCGCTCTGCTGAAGCC
AGTTACCTTCGGAAAAAGAGTTGGTAGCTCTTGATCCGGCAAACAAACCACCGCTGGTAGCGGTGGTTTT
TTTGTTTGCAAGCAGCAGATTACGCGCAGAAAAAAAGGATCTCAAGAAGATCCTTTGATCTTTTCTACGG
GGTCTGACGCTCAGTGGAACGAAAACTCACGTTAAGGGATTTTGGTCATGAGATTATCAAAAAGGATCTT
CACCTAGATCCTTTTAAATTAAAAATGAAGTTTTAAATCAATCTAAAGTATATATGAGTAAACTTGGTCT
GACAGTTACCAATGCTTAATCAGTGAGGCACCTATCTCAGCGATCTGTCTATTTCGTTCATCCATAGTTG
CCTGACTCCCCGTCGTGTAGATAACTACGATACGGGAGGGCTTACCATCTGGCCCCAGTGCTGCAATGAT
ACCGCGAGACCCACGCTCACCGGCTCCAGATTTATCAGCAATAAACCAGCCAGCCGGAAGGGCCGAGCGC
AGAAGTGGTCCTGCAACTTTATCCGCCTCCATCCAGTCTATTAATTGTTGCCGGGAAGCTAGAGTAAGTA
GTTCGCCAGTTAATAGTTTGCGCAACGTTGTTGCCATTGCTGCAGGCATCGTGGTGTCACGCTCGTCGTT
TGGTATGGCTTCATTCAGCTCCGGTTCCCAACGATCAAGGCGAGTTACATGATCCCCCATGTTGTGCAAA
AAAGCGGTTAGCTCCTTCGGTCCTCCGATCGTTGTCAGAAGTAAGTTGGCCGCAGTGTTATCACTCATGG
TTATGGCAGCACTGCATAATTCTCTTACTGTCATGCCATCCGTAAGATGCTTTTCTGTGACTGGTGAGTA
CTCAACCAAGTCATTCTGAGAATAGTGTATGCGGCGACCGAGTTGCTCTTGCCCGGCGTCAACACGGGAT
AATACCGCGCCACATAGCAGAACTTTAAAAGTGCTCATCATTGGAAAACGTTCTTCGGGGCGAAAACTCT
CAAGGATCTTACCGCTGTTGAGATCCAGTTCGATGTAACCCACTCGTGCACCCAACTGATCTTCAGCATC
TTTTACTTTCACCAGCGTTTCTGGGTGAGCAAAAACAGGAAGGCAAAATGCCGCAAAAAAGGGAATAAGG
GCGACACGGAAATGTTGAATACTCATACTCTTCCTTTTTCAATATTATTGAAGCATTTATCAGGGTTATT
GTCTCATGAGCGGATACATATTTGAATGTATTTAGAAAAATAAACAAATAGGGGTTCCGCGCACATTTCC
CCGAAAAGTGCCACCTGACGTCTAAGAAACCATTATTATCATGACATTAACCTATAAAAATAGGCGTATC
ACGAGGCCCTTTCGT
Features (pLannotate 1.2.2; 11 found; start..end, strand, type, name):
     56..2568    +  promoter       Ac5 promoter: Drosophila melanogaster actin 5C promoter
   2588..2653    +  CDS            N (fragment): REGN_LAMBD - Experimental evidence at protein level: Swiss-Prot protein existence level 1. Plays a role as a transcriptional antitermination factor that allows the virus to initiate its lytic phase. Activates expression of the delayed viral early genes by modifying host RNA polymerase (RNAP) into a form that is resistant to termination signals. This antitermination function requires the host NusA protein which serves to stabilize the interaction between antitermination protein N and host RNA polymerase. From Escherichia phage lambda (Bacteriophage lambda).
   2678..2704    +  CDS            3xHA (fragment): three tandem HA epitope tags
   2750..6094    +  CDS            gw (fragment): GAWKY_DROME - Also known as GW182 From Drosophila melanogaster (Fruit fly).
   6120..6161    +  CDS            V5 tag: epitope tag from simian virus 5
   6261..6395    -  polyA_signal   SV40 poly(A) signal: SV40 polyadenylation signal
   6418..6502    -  CDS            large T antigen (fragment): large T antigen from SV40 (simian virus 40)
   6503..6973    +  CDS            TcR (fragment): tetracycline efflux protein; tet; confers resistance to tetracycline
   7017..7605    -  rep_origin     ori: high-copy-number ColE1/pMB1/pBR322/pUC origin of replication
   7776..8636    -  CDS            AmpR: β-lactamase; bla; confers resistance to ampicillin, carbenicillin, and related antibiotics
   8637..8741    -  promoter       AmpR promoter: bla
