[The description below was written by a language model from this plasmid's Addgene catalogue record and pLannotate feature annotations shown in this document.]
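Description:
pAc5.1B-lambdaN-HA-DmGW182-12xmut_1-1115_P is an 8,835 nt insect expression plasmid for producing a tagged fragment of the Drosophila melanogaster GW182 protein (gene gw). The catalogue lists the backbone as unknown, although the name and annotated parts point to a pAc5.1B-type vector. It is propagated in E. coli through a ColE1/pUC-type origin and selected with ampicillin via the AmpR (β-lactamase) gene and its bla promoter. The repository records it as low copy even though the origin is annotated as a high-copy type. Short fragments of a tetracycline resistance gene and of SV40 large T antigen are also annotated and appear to be non-functional backbone remnants.

Expression is driven by the constitutive Drosophila actin 5C (Ac5) promoter. Downstream lies a single reading frame beginning with a short fragment of the bacteriophage lambda N protein, followed by an HA epitope and then the gw coding region, described as residues 1–1115. A V5 tag sequence is annotated after the insert, but the record does not show whether it is translated in frame. An SV40 polyadenylation signal follows. The lambda N peptide is the part commonly used to tether a fusion protein to reporter mRNAs carrying BoxB hairpins, so the design fits tethering assays of GW182-mediated silencing in fly cells, though the record states only insect expression as the purpose. The "12xmut" designation indicates twelve introduced mutations, but the record does not define them. Relative to the reference transcript, the insert also carries one silent change and two substitutions, V704A and N799S. The depositor sequence may be theoretical or Sanger-based.
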