Addgene plasmid #147164: pAc5.1B-lambdaN-HA-DmGW182-12xmut_1-1115_P
Purpose: Insect Expression of DmGW182-12xmut_1-1115
Depositing lab: Elisa Izaurralde. Depositing organization: Max Planck Institute for Developmental Biology.
Backbone
  Vector backbone: Unknown
  Vector type: Insect Expression
Growth in bacteria
  Bacterial resistance: Ampicillin, 100 μg/mL
  Growth temperature: 37°C
  Growth strain: DH5alpha
  Copy number: Low Copy
Gene/Insert
  Gene/Insert name: DmGW182-12xmut_1-1115
  Species: D. melanogaster (fly)
  Mutation: one silent and two non silent mutations V704A, N799S compared to the sequence given by NM_166780.1 varA
  Entrez Gene: gw (a.k.a. Dmel_CG31992, CG11484, CG31992, CG9905, Dmel\CG31992, GQ182, GW, GW182, Gw, Gw182, anon-EST:Posey205, dGW182, gw182)
  Cloning method: Unknown
Terms and licenses: Academic/Nonprofit Terms; Industry Terms: Not Available to Industry
Depositor comments: Plasmids from this collection were made available to the research community and donated after the lab closed. Please note that the sequence provided by the depositing laboratory may be theoretical/predicted or based on Sanger sequencing results. There may be discrepancies between sequencing results obtained by Addgene and the depositor sequence. If an Addgene verified sequence is not available, please contact before placing your order to request that our lab fully sequence the plasmid.
How to cite: pAc5.1B-lambdaN-HA-DmGW182-12xmut_1-1115_P was a gift from Elisa Izaurralde (Addgene plasmid # 147164 ; http://n2t.net/addgene:147164 ; RRID:Addgene_147164)
